>Addgene plasmid #145909 | pAc5.1C-Fluc-CG12024_A | depositor full sequence | sequence record 288354 | Full Sequence
CTTCAAGGAATTAATTCTATATTCTAAAAACACAAATGATACTTCTAAAAAAAATCATGAATGGCATCAA
CTCTGAATCAAATCTTTGCAGATGCACCTACTTCTCATTTCCACTGTCACATCATTTTTCCAGATCTCGC
TGCCTGTTATGTGGCCCACAAACCAAGACACGTTTTATGGCCATTAAAGCTGGCTGATCGTCGCCAAACA
CCAAATACATATCAATATGTACATTCGAGAAAGAAGCGATCAAAGAAGCGTCTTCGGGCGAGTAGGAGAA
TGCGGAGGAGAAGGAGAACGAGCTGATCTAGTATCTCTCCACAATCCAATGCCAACTGACCAACTGGCCA
TATTCGGAGCAATTTGAAGCCAATTTCCATCGCCTGGCGATCGCTCCATTCTTGGCTATATGTTTTTCAC
CGTTCCCGGGGCCATTTTCAAAGACTCGTCGGTAAGATAAGATTGTGTCACTCGCTGTCTCTCTTCATTT
GTCGAAGAATGCTGAGGAATTTCGCGATGACGTCGGCGAGTATTTTGAAGAATGAGAATAATTTGTATTT
ATACGAAAATCAGTTAGTGGAATTTTCTACAAAAACATGTTATCTATAGATAATTTTGTTGCAAAATATG
TTGACTATGACAAAGATTGTATGTATATACCTTTAATGTATTCTCATTTTCTTATGTATTTATAATGGCA
ATGATGATACTGATGATATTTTAAGATGATGCCAGACCACAGGCTGATTTCTGCGTCTTTTGCCGAACGC
AGTGCATGTGCGGTTGTTGTTTTTTGGAATAGTTTCAATTTTCGGACTGTCCGCTTTGATTTCAGTTTCT
TGGCTTATTCAAAAAGCAAAGTAAAGCCAAAAAAGCGAGATGGCAATACCAAATGCGGCAAAACGGTAGT
GGAAGGAAAGGGGTGCGGGGCAGCGGAAGGAAGGGTGGGGCGGGGCGTGGCGGGGTCTGTGGCTGGGCGC
GACGTCACCGACGTTGGAGCCACTCCTTTGACCATGTGTGCGTGTGTGTATTATTCGTGTCTCGCCACTC
GCCGGTTGTTTTTTTCTTTTTATCTCGCTCTCTCTAGCGCCATCTCGTACGCATGCTCAACGCACCGCAT
GTTGCCGTGTCCTTTATGCGTCATTTTGGCTCGAAATAGGCAATTATTTAAACAAAGATTAGTCAACGAA
AACGCTAAAATAAATAAGTCTACAATATGGTTACTTATTGCCATGTGTGTGCAGCCAACGATAGCAACAA
AAGCAACAACACAGTGGCTTTCCCTCTTTCACTTTTTGTTTGCAAGCGCGTGCGAGCAAGACGGCACGAC
CGGCAAACGCAATTACGCTGACAAAGAGCAGACGAAGTTTTGGCCGAAAAACATCAAGGCGCCTGATACG
AATGCATTTGCAATAACAATTGCGATATTTAATATTGTTTATGAAGCTGTTTGACTTCAAAACACACAAA
AAAAAAAATAAAACAAATTATTTGAAAGAGAATTAGGAATCGGACAGCTTATCGTTACGGGCTAACAGCA
CACCGAGACGAAATAGCTTACCTGACGTCACAGCCTCTGGAAGAACTGCCGCCAAGCAGAGAGAGAGAGA
AAAAGAGGGAGAGCAGCTTAGACCGCATGTGCTTGTGTGTGAGGCGTCTCTCTCTTCGTCTCCTGTTTGC
GCAAACGCATAGACTGCACTGAGAAAATCGATTACCTATTTTTTATGAATGAATATTTGCACTATTACTA
TTCAAAACTATTAAGATAGCAATCACATTCAATAGCCAAATACTATACCACCTGAGCGATGCAACGAAAT
GATCAATTTGAGCAAAAATGCTGCATATTTAGGACGGCATCATTATAGAAATGCTTCTTGCTGTGTACTT
TTCTCTCGTCTGGCAGCTGTTTCGCCGTTATTGTTAAAACCGGCTTAAGTTAGGTGTGTTTTCTACGACT
AGTGATGCCCCTACTAGAAGATGTGTGTTGCACAAATGTCCCTGAATAACCAATTTGAAGTGCAGATAGC
AGTAAACGTAAGCTAATATGAATATTATTTAACTGTAATGTTTTAATATCGCTGGACATTACTAATAAAC
CCACTATAAACACATGTACATATGTATGTTTTGGCATACAATGAGTAGTTGGGGAAAAAATGTGTAAAAG
CACCGTGACCATCACAGCATAAAGATAACCAGCTGAAGTATCGAATATGAGTAACCCCCAAATTGAATCA
CATGCCGCAACTGATAGGACCCATGGAAGTACACTCTTCATGGCGATATACAAGACACACACAAGCACGA
ACACCCAGTTGCGGAGGAAATTCTCCGTAAATGAAAACCCAATCGGCGAACAATTCATACCCATATATGG
TAAAAGTTTTGAACGCGACTTGAGAGCGGAGAGCATTGCGGCTGATAAGGTTTTAGCGCTAAGCGGGCTT
TATAAAACGGGCTGCGGGACCAGTTTTCATATCACTACCGTTTGAGTTCTTGTGCTGTGTGGATACTCCT
CCCGACACAAAGCCGCTCCATCAGCCAGCAGTCGTCTAATCCAGAGACCCCGGATCGGGGTACCAACATG
GCCGAAGACGCCAAAAACATAAAGAAAGGCCCGGCACCATTCTATCCACTAGAGGATGGAACCGCTGGAG
AGCAACTGCATAAGGCTATGAAGAGATACGCCCTGGTTCCTGGAACAATTGCTTTTACAGATGCACATAT
CGAGGTGAACATCACGTACGCGGAATACTTCGAAATGTCCGTTCGGTTGGCAGAAGCTATGAAACGATAT
GGGCTGAATACAAATCACAGAATCGTCGTATGCAGTGAAAACTCTCTTCAATTCTTTATGCCGGTGTTGG
GCGCGTTATTTATCGGAGTTGCAGTTGCGCCCGCGAACGACATTTATAATGAACGTGAATTGCTCAACAG
TATGAACATTTCGCAGCCTACCGTAGTGTTTGTTTCCAAAAAGGGGTTGCAAAAAATTTTGAACGTGCAA
AAAAAATTACCAATAATCCAGAAAATTATTATCATGGATTCTAAAACGGATTACCAGGGATTTCAGTCGA
TGTACACGTTCGTCACATCTCATCTACCTCCCGGTTTTAATGAATACGATTTTGTACCAGAGTCCTTTGA
TCGTGACAAAACAATTGCACTGATAATGAACTCCTCTGGATCTACTGGGTTACCTAAGGGTGTGGCCCTT
CCGCATAGAACTGCCTGCGTCAGATTCTCGCATGCCAGAGATCCTATTTTTGGCAATCAAATCATTCCGG
ATACTGCGATTTTAAGTGTTGTTCCATTCCATCACGGTTTTGGAATGTTTACTACACTCGGATATTTGAT
ATGTGGATTTCGAGTCGTCTTAATGTATAGATTTGAAGAAGAGCTGTTTTTACGATCCCTTCAGGATTAC
AAAATTCAAAGTGCGTTGCTAGTACCAACCCTATTTTCATTCTTCGCCAAAAGCACTCTGATTGACAAAT
ACGATTTATCTAATTTACACGAAATTGCTTCTGGGGGCGCACCTCTTTCGAAAGAAGTCGGGGAAGCGGT
TGCAAAACGCTTCCATCTTCCAGGGATACGACAAGGATATGGGCTCACTGAGACTACATCAGCTATTCTG
ATTACACCCGAGGGGGATGATAAACCGGGCGCGGTCGGTAAAGTTGTTCCATTTTTTGAAGCGAAGGTTG
TGGATCTGGATACCGGGAAAACGCTGGGCGTTAATCAGAGAGGCGAATTATGTGTCAGAGGACCTATGAT
TATGTCCGGTTATGTAAACAATCCGGAAGCGACCAACGCCTTGATTGACAAGGATGGATGGCTACATTCT
GGAGACATAGCTTACTGGGACGAAGACGAACACTTCTTCATAGTTGACCGCTTGAAGTCTTTAATTAAAT
ACAAAGGGTATCAGGTGGCCCCCGCTGAATTGGAATCGATATTGTTACAACACCCCAACATCTTCGACGC
GGGCGTGGCAGGTCTTCCCGACGATGACGCCGGTGAACTTCCCGCCGCCGTTGTTGTTTTGGAGCACGGA
AAGACGATGACGGAAAAAGAGATCGTGGATTACGTCGCCAGTCAAGTAACAACCGCGAAAAAGTTGCGCG
GAGGAGTTGTGTTTGTGGACGAAGTACCGAAAGGTCTTACCGGAAAACTCGACGCAAGAAAAATCAGAGA
GATCCTCATAAAGGCCAAGAAGGGCGGAAAGTCCAAATTGTAAGAATTCGAGCGGATCGTTTTGTTATCT
AATCTCAACGGCCATAACGTGACGATCACGTGCGCTAGTAATCTCCCCAGTTCCCCAGTCCAAAGTAATC
TCCGGGCAAGAACGAAATCTGAAATCTCCTATCCCAATCTCGACACAAAGATGCGATGGTATTACCCTAG
TTTTAACCTTAAGTGCAATTTTTACCCTACCGTGCAATACCCCCATATACCCATACATATATTCCTTGTT
TGTATACGTTTTGTTTACCCTTTCGTTGTTGCCAAATTAGCGTAGTTAAGTTTTATGCATAATTTGTAAT
CGATACTAAGGCGGCCTCTTTTAAGCCGCGATTGCTAGAGATTGCTAGAAAGCCACACTCACTCACACGT
TCGACTGATTATAAAAAGCGTTAATTAACAAGCATCACACCAGGAATCGGAGGCGAGTCCCCCAGTATAG
CACTTTGCTTAGCCCAAAACCTAGTCATGAAGCGGAACTCGAGCCACTTATTGTACAGTAATAGAAACTA
CCACGTAACTCTGTCTTAAAATTCACTTTCTACATTTTAACTGCTGGCGAGCGATTCGCCGGCTTCTACG
AAAAGCATGCATTATGATTGTATATCTCAACCCGCGAATCTCTCGGAACTTGCATACCATATCAGCTGTG
GATACAATGCGGTTTTACTACTCCTACGCCCCAACTTAACTCCGAATCGATCCTATCGCAGATCTTACGC
TGGATTAACATGCGTGCTATAAACTAGCAGAATATTATAATTATAAAGACGAGCTATTTGATTGTAATTG
TATATGTATAAATATTTGAATAACAACCTTATATAACTATTCCAAGTATCAAATACAGATATTTCAAAAC
TTCAATAAAGTCGACCGATGCCCTTGAGAGCCTTCAACCCAGTCAGCTCCTTCCGGTGGGCGCGGGGCAT
GACTATCGTCGCCGCACTTATGACTGTCTTCTTTATCATGCAACTCGTAGGACAGGTGCCGGCAGCGCTC
TGGGTCATTTTCGGCGAGGACCGCTTTCGCTGGAGCGCGACGATGATCGGCCTGTCGCTTGCGGTATTCG
GAATCTTGCACGCCCTCGCTCAAGCCTTCGTCACTGGTCCCGCCACCAAACGTTTCGGCGAGAAGCAGGC
CATTATCGCCGGCATGGCGGCCGACGCGCTGGGCTACGTCTTGCTGGCGTTCGCGACGCGAGGCTGGATG
GCCTTCCCCATTATGATTCTTCTCGCTTCCGGCGGCATCGGGATGCCCGCGTTGCAGGCCATGCTGTCCA
GGCAGGTAGATGACGACCATCAGGGACAGCTTCAAGGATCGCTCGCGGCTCTTACCAGCCAGCAAAAGGC
CAGGAACCGTAAAAAGGCCGCGTTGCTGGCGTTTTTCCATAGGCTCCGCCCCCCTGACGAGCATCACAAA
AATCGACGCTCAAGTCAGAGGTGGCGAAACCCGACAGGACTATAAAGATACCAGGCGTTTCCCCCTGGAA
GCTCCCTCGTGCGCTCTCCTGTTCCGACCCTGCCGCTTACCGGATACCTGTCCGCCTTTCTCCCTTCGGG
AAGCGTGGCGCTTTCTCAATGCTCACGCTGTAGGTATCTCAGTTCGGTGTAGGTCGTTCGCTCCAAGCTG
GGCTGTGTGCACGAACCCCCCGTTCAGCCCGACCGCTGCGCCTTATCCGGTAACTATCGTCTTGAGTCCA
ACCCGGTAAGACACGACTTATCGCCACTGGCAGCAGCCACTGGTAACAGGATTAGCAGAGCGAGGTATGT
AGGCGGTGCTACAGAGTTCTTGAAGTGGTGGCCTAACTACGGCTACACTAGAAGGACAGTATTTGGTATC
TGCGCTCTGCTGAAGCCAGTTACCTTCGGAAAAAGAGTTGGTAGCTCTTGATCCGGCAAACAAACCACCG
CTGGTAGCGGTGGTTTTTTTGTTTGCAAGCAGCAGATTACGCGCAGAAAAAAAGGATCTCAAGAAGATCC
TTTGATCTTTTCTACGGGGTCTGACGCTCAGTGGAACGAAAACTCACGTTAAGGGATTTTGGTCATGAGA
TTATCAAAAAGGATCTTCACCTAGATCCTTTTAAATTAAAAATGAAGTTTTAAATCAATCTAAAGTATAT
ATGAGTAAACTTGGTCTGACAGTTACCAATGCTTAATCAGTGAGGCACCTATCTCAGCGATCTGTCTATT
TCGTTCATCCATAGTTGCCTGACTCCCCGTCGTGTAGATAACTACGATACGGGAGGGCTTACCATCTGGC
CCCAGTGCTGCAATGATACCGCGAGACCCACGCTCACCGGCTCCAGATTTATCAGCAATAAACCAGCCAG
CCGGAAGGGCCGAGCGCAGAAGTGGTCCTGCAACTTTATCCGCCTCCATCCAGTCTATTAATTGTTGCCG
GGAAGCTAGAGTAAGTAGTTCGCCAGTTAATAGTTTGCGCAACGTTGTTGCCATTGCTGCAGGCATCGTG
GTGTCACGCTCGTCGTTTGGTATGGCTTCATTCAGCTCCGGTTCCCAACGATCAAGGCGAGTTACATGAT
CCCCCATGTTGTGCAAAAAAGCGGTTAGCTCCTTCGGTCCTCCGATCGTTGTCAGAAGTAAGTTGGCCGC
AGTGTTATCACTCATGGTTATGGCAGCACTGCATAATTCTCTTACTGTCATGCCATCCGTAAGATGCTTT
TCTGTGACTGGTGAGTACTCAACCAAGTCATTCTGAGAATAGTGTATGCGGCGACCGAGTTGCTCTTGCC
CGGCGTCAACACGGGATAATACCGCGCCACATAGCAGAACTTTAAAAGTGCTCATCATTGGAAAACGTTC
TTCGGGGCGAAAACTCTCAAGGATCTTACCGCTGTTGAGATCCAGTTCGATGTAACCCACTCGTGCACCC
AACTGATCTTCAGCATCTTTTACTTTCACCAGCGTTTCTGGGTGAGCAAAAACAGGAAGGCAAAATGCCG
CAAAAAAGGGAATAAGGGCGACACGGAAATGTTGAATACTCATACTCTTCCTTTTTCAATATTATTGAAG
CATTTATCAGGGTTATTGTCTCATGAGCGGATACATATTTGAATGTATTTAGAAAAATAAACAAATAGGG
GTTCCGCGCACATTTCCCCGAAAAGTGCCACCTGACGTCTAAGAAACCATTATTATCATGACATTAACCT
ATAAAAATAGGCGTATCACGAGCCCTTTCGT
Features (pLannotate 1.2.2; 6 found; start..end, strand, type, name):
     56..2568    +  promoter       Ac5 promoter: Drosophila melanogaster actin 5C promoter
   2594..4243    +  CDS            luciferase: firefly luciferase; luc
   5120..5590    +  CDS            TcR (fragment): tetracycline efflux protein; tet; confers resistance to tetracycline
   5634..6222    -  rep_origin     ori: high-copy-number ColE1/pMB1/pBR322/pUC origin of replication
   6393..7253    -  CDS            AmpR: β-lactamase; bla; confers resistance to ampicillin, carbenicillin, and related antibiotics
   7254..7358    -  promoter       AmpR promoter: bla
