[The description below was written by a language model from this plasmid's Addgene catalogue record and pLannotate feature annotations shown in this document.]
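Description:
pAc5.1C-Fluc-CG12024_A is a 7,451 nt insect expression plasmid that serves as a firefly luciferase 3′UTR reporter for Drosophila cells. The catalogue lists the backbone as unknown, although the name and the annotated parts point to a pAc5.1-type vector. In bacteria it is maintained through a ColE1/pMB1-family origin and selected with ampicillin via the β-lactamase gene and its own promoter. The catalogue entry describes the plasmid as low copy, whereas the automated annotation labels the origin as a high-copy type, and the record does not resolve this difference. A partial tetracycline efflux coding fragment is also annotated. As a fragment it is presumably a backbone remnant rather than a functional marker.

The expression unit consists of the Drosophila melanogaster actin 5C promoter, a strong constitutive promoter in fly cell lines, driving the firefly luciferase coding sequence. The stated insert is the 3′UTR of the D. melanogaster gene CG12024. It is not annotated in the feature table, but it most plausibly lies in the unannotated stretch downstream of the luciferase open reading frame, where it would form the 3′ untranslated region of the reporter mRNA. No polyadenylation signal is annotated, and the meaning of the "_A" suffix is not explained.

With this design, luciferase activity and reporter mRNA abundance reflect post-transcriptional regulation conferred by the CG12024 3′UTR. The associated publication concerns deadenylation as an effect of miRNA regulation, consistent with use as a miRNA target reporter in transfected insect cells. The depositor notes that the supplied sequence may be theoretical or predicted.
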