Addgene plasmid #145909: pAc5.1C-Fluc-CG12024_A
Purpose: Insect Expression of CG12024-3UTR
Depositing lab: Elisa Izaurralde. Depositing organization: Max Planck Institute for Developmental Biology. Publication: Deadenylation is a widespread effect of miRNA regulation. Eulalio A, Huntzinger E, Nishihara T, Rehwinkel J, Fauser M, Izaurralde E. RNA. 2009 Jan . 15(1):21-32. 10.1261/rna.1399509 PubMed 19029310.
Backbone
  Vector backbone: Unknown
  Vector type: Insect Expression
Growth in bacteria
  Bacterial resistance: Ampicillin, 100 μg/mL
  Growth temperature: 37°C
  Growth strain: DH5alpha
  Copy number: Low Copy
Gene/Insert
  Gene/Insert name: CG12024-3UTR
  Species: D. melanogaster (fly)
  Entrez Gene: CG12024 (a.k.a. Dmel\CG12024)
  Cloning method: Unknown
Terms and licenses: Academic/Nonprofit Terms; Industry Terms: Not Available to Industry
Depositor comments: Plasmids from this collection were made available to the research community and donated after the lab closed. Please note that the sequence provided by the depositing laboratory may be theoretical/predicted or based on Sanger sequencing results. There may be discrepancies between sequencing results obtained by Addgene and the depositor sequence. If an Addgene verified sequence is not available, please contact before placing your order to request that our lab fully sequence the plasmid.
How to cite: pAc5.1C-Fluc-CG12024_A was a gift from Elisa Izaurralde (Addgene plasmid # 145909 ; http://n2t.net/addgene:145909 ; RRID:Addgene_145909)
